>Addgene plasmid #208512 | pCX:α4ΔICD-EC4-GA | addgene full sequence | sequence record 409832 | Addgene NGS Result
GGTCGACATTGATTATTGACTAGTTATTAATAGTAATCAATTACGGGGTCATTAGTTCATAGCCCATATA
TGGAGTTCCGCGTTACATAACTTACGGTAAATGGCCCGCCTGGCTGACCGCCCAACGACCCCCGCCCATT
GACGTCAATAATGACGTATGTTCCCATAGTAACGCCAATAGGGACTTTCCATTGACGTCAATGGGTGGAG
TATTTACGGTAAACTGCCCACTTGGCAGTACATCAAGTGTATCATATGCCAAGTACGCCCCCTATTGACG
TCAATGACGGTAAATGGCCCGCCTGGCATTATGCCCAGTACATGACCTTATGGGACTTTCCTACTTGGCA
GTACATCTACGTATTAGTCATCGCTATTACCATGGTCGAGGTGAGCCCCACGTTCTGCTTCACTCTCCCC
ATCTCCCCCCCCTCCCCACCCCCAATTTTGTATTTATTTATTTTTTAATTATTTTGTGCAGCGATGGGGG
CGGGGGGGGGGGGGGGGSGCGCCRGGGGGGGGGGGGGGGGGGGGGGGGGGGGGSGGGGSGRGGCGGAGAG
GTGCGGCGGCAGCCAATCAGAGCGGCGCGCTCCGAAAGTTTCCTTTTATGGCGAGGCGGCGGCGGCGGCG
GCCCTATAAAAAGCGAAGCGCGCGGCGGGCGGGAGTCGCTGCGCGCTGCCTTCGCCCCGTGCCCCGCTCC
GCCGCCGCCTCGCGCCGCCCGCCCCGGCTCTGACTGACCGCGTTACTCCCACAGGTGAGCGGGCGGGACG
GCCCTTCTCCTCCGGGCTGTAATTAGCGCTTGGTTTAATGACGGCTTGTTTCTTTTCTGTGGCTGCGTGA
AAGCCTTGAGGGGCTCCGGGAGGGCCCTTTGTGCGGGGGGAGCGGCTCGGGGGGTGCGTGCGTGTGTGTG
TGCGTGGGGAGCGCCGCGTGCGGCTCCGCGCTGCCCGGCGGCTGTGAGCGCTGCGGGCGCGGCGCGGGGC
TTTGTGCGCTCCGCAGTGTGCGCGAGGGGAGCGCGGCCGGGGGCGGTGCCCCGCGGTGCGGGGGGGGCTG
CGAGGGGAACAAAGGCTGCGTGCGGGGTGTGTGCGTGGGGGGGTGAGCAGGGGGTGTGGGCGCGTCGGTC
GGGCTGCAACCCCCCCTGCACCCCCCTCCCCGAGTTGCTGAGCACGGCCCGGCTTCGGGTGCGGGGCTCC
GTACGGGGCGTGGCGCGGGGCTCGCCGTGCCGGGCGGGGGGKGGCGGCAGGKGGGGGTGCCGGGCGGGGC
GGGGCCGCCTCGGGCCGGGGRGGGCTCGGGGGRGGGGCGCGGCGGCCCCCGGAGCGCCGGCGGCTGTCGA
GGCGCGGCGAGCCGCAGCCATTGCCTTTTATGGTAATCGTGCGAGAGGGCGCAGGGACTTCCTTTGTCCC
AAATCTGTGCGGAGCCGAAATCTGGGAGGCGCCGCCGCACCCCCTCTAGCGGGCGCGGGGCGAAGCGGTG
CGGCGCCGGCAGGAAGGAAATGGGCGGGGAGGGCCTTCGTGCGTCGCCGCGCCGCCGTCCCCTTCTCCCT
CTCCAGCCTCGGGGCTGTCCGCGGGGGGACGGCTGCCTTCGGGGGGGACGGGGCAGGGCGGGGTTCGGCT
TCTGGCGTGTGACCGGCGGCTCTAGAGCCTCTGCTAACCATGTTCATGCCTTCTTCTTTTTCCTACAGCT
CCTGGGCAACGTGCTGGTTATTGTGCTGTCTCATCATTTTGGCAAAGAATTCGCCACCATGGAATTTTCC
TGGGGAAGTGGCCAGGAATCCCAGCGCTTGCTTCTTTCTTTTCTGCTTCTTGCAATCTGGGAGGCAGGGA
ACAGCCAGATCCACTACTCCATCCCTGAGGAGGCCAAACACGGCACCTTCGTGGGCCGCATCGCGCAGGA
CCTGGGGCTGGAGCTGACGGAGCTGGTGCCCCGCCTGTTCAGAGTGGCGTCCAAGGACCGCGGAGACCTT
CTGGAGGTAAATCTGCAGAATGGCATTTTGTTTGTGAACTCTCGGATCGACCGGGAGGAGCTGTGCGGGC
GGAGCGCGGAGTGCAGCATCCACCTGGAGGTGATCGTGGACAGGCCGTTGCAGGTTTTCCACGTGGAGGT
GGAGGTGAGGGACATTAACGACAACCCTCCCAGGTTCCCAACAACACAAAAGAATCTGTTCATTGCAGAA
TCAAGGCCACTTGACACTTGGTTTCCACTAGAGGGCGCTTCAGACGCAGATATCGGAATCAATGCTGTAC
TGACTTACAGACTGAGTCCAAATGATTACTTTTCTTTGGAAAAACCATCCAACGACGAACGGGTAAAAGG
TCTTGGACTTGTATTACGGAAATCTTTAGACCGGGAGGAAACTCCAGAGATAATTTTAGTGCTTACTGTC
ACGGACGGAGGAAAGCCAGAGCTGACCGGCAGTGTTCAGTTACTCATCACTGTGCTGGATGCCAATGATA
ATGCTCCAGTTTTTGACAGATCCCTGTATACCGTGAAATTACCAGAAAACGTTCCAAATGGGACATTGGT
AGTCAAAGTCAATGCCTCAGATTTAGACGAAGGGGTAAATGGGGATATTATGTACTCATTTTCTACAGAT
ATTTCACCAAATGTGAAATACAAATTCCACATAGACCCTGTTAGCGGAGAGATTATTGTAAAGGGATACA
TTGATTTTGAAGAATGCAAATCCTATGAAATTCTCATAGAGGGAATTGACAAGGGACAACTTCCACTCTC
TGGGCACTGTAAAGTCATTGTACAAGTTGAAGACATCAACGATAATGTTCCAGAATTGGAATTTAAATCT
CTATCACTTCCAATACGAGAGAACTCTCCAGTGGGCACTGTCATCGCACTCATTAGTGTGTCTGATCGGG
ACACGGGTGTCAACGGGCAGGTGACCTGCTCCCTGACAAGTCATGCTAGCGTTAGTAAGAGCGAGGAGGT
AATCAAGGAGTTTATGAGGTTTAAGGTCAGGCTCGAGGGCAGCATGAATGGGCATGAGTTTGAGATAGAG
GGTGAAGGGGAAGGCAGACCATATGAGGGTACTCAAACAGCCAAGCTCAAAGTAACCAAGGGCGGTCCAC
TCCCTTTCGCATGGGATATTTTGAGTCCCCTTATTATGTATGGTTCCAAAATGTATGTGAAGCACCCTGC
AGATGTGCCTGATTATATGAAACTGTCATTCCCTGAGGGTTTCAAGTGGGAAAGAGTGATGCATTTTGAA
GATGGTGGACTCGTCACAGCTACACAGGACAGTTCCTTGCAAGATGGTACACTTATTTACAAAGTAAAGA
TGCGGGGTACAAACTTCCCTCCAGATGGTCCCGTTATGCAGAAGAAGACACTCGGTTGGGACTACGCAAC
AGAGCGACTCTATCCCGAGGAGGGCGTTCTCAAAGGTGAACTGCTGGGACGACTGAAACTCAAGGACGGC
GGACTGAATCTGGTGGAAAGTAAGACCATATACATGGCTAAAAAACCCGTACAACTCCCAGGATACTATT
TTGTCGACACAAAGCTGGATATTACCTCCCATAATGAGGATTACACCATTGTAGAGCAATACGAGAGGAG
TGAAGGCCGGCATCATCTGGGACATGGTACAGGCTCTACTGGATCTGGCAGTAGCGCTAGCGTCCCCTTC
AAGTTGGTGTCCACATTCAAGAATTACTATTCGCTCGTGCTGGACAGCGCCCTGGACAGAGAGACAACAG
CGGACTATAAGGTGGTGGTGACAGCGCGGGATGGGGGCTCTCCCTCGCTGTGGGCCACGGCTAGTGTGTC
TGTTGAGGTTGCTGACGTGAACGACAATGCACCTGTGTTCGCGCAGCCCGAATACACGGTGTTCGTGAAG
GAGAACAACCCGCCTGGTGCGCACATCTTCACGGTGTCAGCGATGGATGCGGACGCACAGGAGAACGCGC
TGGTGTCCTACTCGCTGGTGGAGCGGAGGGTGGGCGAGCGCTTGCTGTCGAGCTATGTGTCTGTGCACGC
GGAGAGCGGCAAGGTGTTCGCGCTGCAGCCTCTGGACCATGAGGAGCTGGAGCTGCTGCGGTTCCAGGTG
AGCGCGCGGGATGCTGGTGTACCTGCCCTGGGCAGCAATGTGACTCTGCAGGTGTTTGTGCTGGACGAGA
ATGACAACGCGCCCACACTGCTGGAACCTGAGGCAGGAGTCTCTGGTGGAATCGTGAGCCGGTTGGTGTC
CAGATCAGTGGGTGCAGGCCATGTGGTGGCTAAGGTGCGCGCGGTGGATGCAGACTCTGGCTATAATGCA
TGGCTCTCTTATGAGCTGCAATCGTCAGAAGGCAATTCCCGTAGCCTTTTCCGCGTAGGTTTGTATACGG
GCGAGATTAGTACTACGCGCATACTGGATGAAGCAGATTCGCCACGTCAGCGCCTTCTGGTGCTGGTGAA
GGACCATGGTGACCCAGCAATGATTGTTACCGCCACAGTGTTGGTGTCTCTGGTAGAGAATGGCCCGGTA
CCAAAGGCTCCATCGCGAGTATCCACGAGTGTCACACACTCTGAGGCGTCACTGGTGGATGTCAACGTGT
ACCTGATCATTGCCATCTGTGCAGTGTCCAGCCTGCTAGTGCTCACGCTGCTGCTGTACACAGCGCTGCG
CTGTTCCACTGTCCCCAGTGAGAGCGTGTGCGGGCCTCCAAAACCGGTAATGGTGTGCTCCAGTGCATAT
CCGTACGACGTACCGGATTATGCGTGAAGATCTTTTTCCCTCTGCCAAAAATTATGGGGACATCATGAAG
CCCCTTGAGCATCTGACTTCTGGCTAATAAAGGAAATTTATTTTCATTGCAATAGTGTGTTGGAATTTTT
TGTGTCTCTCACTCGGAAGGACATATGGGAGGGCAAATCATTTAAAACATCAGAATGAGTATTTGGTTTA
GAGTTTGGCAACATATGCCCATATGCTGGCTGCCATGAACAAAGGTTGGCTATAAAGAGGTCATCAGTAT
ATGAAACAGCCCCCTGCTGTCCATTCCTTATTCCATAGAAAAGCCTTGACTTGAGGTTAGATTTTTTTTA
TATTTTGTTTTGTGTTATTTTTTTCTTTAACATCCCTAAAATTTTCCTTACATGTTTTACTAGCCAGATT
TTTCCTCCTCTCCTGACTACTCCCAGTCATAGCTGTCCCTCTTCTCTTATGGAGATCCCTCGACCTGCAG
CCCAAGCTTGGCGTAATCATGGTCATAGCTGTTTCCTGTGTGAAATTGTTATCCGCTCACAATTCCACAC
AACATACGAGCCGGAAGCATAAAGTGTAAAGCCTGGGGTGCCTAATGAGTGAGCTAACTCACATTAATTG
CGTTGCGCTCACTGCCCGCTTTCCAGTCGGGAAACCTGTCGTGCCAGCGGATCCGCATCTCAATTAGTCA
GCAACCATAGTCCCGCCCCTAACTCCGCCCATCCCGCCCCTAACTCCGCCCAGTTCCGCCCATTCTCCGC
CCCATGGCTGACTAATTTTTTTTATTTATGCAGAGGCCGAGGCCGCCTCGGCCTCTGAGCTATTCCAGAA
GTAGTGAGGAGGCTTTTTTGGAGGCCTAGGCTTTTGCAAAAAGCTAACTTGTTTATTGCAGCTTATAATG
GTTACAAATAAAGCAATAGCATCACAAATTTCACAAATAAAGCATTTTTTTCACTGCATTCTAGTTGTGG
TTTGTCCAAACTCATCAATGTATCTTATCATGTCTGGATCCGCTGCATTAATGAATCGGCCAACGCGCGG
GGAGAGGCGGTTTGCGTATTGGGCGCTCTTCCGCTTCCTCGCTCACTGACTCGCTGCGCTCGGTCGTTCG
GCTGCGGCGAGCGGTATCAGCTCACTCAAAGGCGGTAATACGGTTATCCACAGAATCAGGGGATAACGCA
GGAAAGAACATGTGAGCAAAAGGCCAGCAAAAGGCCAGGAACCGTAAAAAGGCCGCGTTGCTGGCGTTTT
TCCATAGGCTCCGCCCCCCTGACGAGCATCACAAAAATCGACGCTCAAGTCAGAGGTGGCGAAACCCGAC
AGGACTATAAAGATACCAGGCGTTTCCCCCTGGAAGCTCCCTCGTGCGCTCTCCTGTTCCGACCCTGCCG
CTTACCGGATACCTGTCCGCCTTTCTCCCTTCGGGAAGCGTGGCGCTTTCTCATAGCTCACGCTGTAGGT
ATCTCAGTTCGGTGTAGGTCGTTCGCTCCAAGCTGGGCTGTGTGCACGAACCCCCCGTTCAGCCCGACCG
CTGCGCCTTATCCGGTAACTATCGTCTTGAGTCCAACCCGGTAAGACACGACTTATCGCCACTGGCAGCA
GCCACTGGTAACAGGATTAGCAGAGCGAGGTATGTAGGCGGTGCTACAGAGTTCTTGAAGTGGTGGCCTA
ACTACGGCTACACTAGAAGAACAGTATTTGGTATCTGCGCTCTGCTGAAGCCAGTTACCTTCGGAAAAAG
AGTTGGTAGCTCTTGATCCGGCAAACAAACCACCGCTGGTAGCGGTGGTTTTTTTGTTTGCAAGCAGCAG
ATTACGCGCAGAAAAAAAGGATCTCAAGAAGATCCTTTGATCTTTTCTACGGGGTCTGACGCTCAGTGGA
ACGAAAACTCACGTTAAGGGATTTTGGTCATGAGATTATCAAAAAGGATCTTCACCTAGATCCTTTTAAA
TTAAAAATGAAGTTTTAAATCAATCTAAAGTATATATGAGTAAACTTGGTCTGACAGTTACCAATGCTTA
ATCAGTGAGGCACCTATCTCAGCGATCTGTCTATTTCGTTCATCCATAGTTGCCTGACTCCCCGTCGTGT
AGATAACTACGATACGGGAGGGCTTACCATCTGGCCCCAGTGCTGCAATGATACCGCGAGACCCACGCTC
ACCGGCTCCAGATTTATCAGCAATAAACCAGCCAGCCGGAAGGGCCGAGCGCAGAAGTGGTCCTGCAACT
TTATCCGCCTCCATCCAGTCTATTAATTGTTGCCGGGAAGCTAGAGTAAGTAGTTCGCCAGTTAATAGTT
TGCGCAACGTTGTTGCCATTGCTACAGGCATCGTGGTGTCACGCTCGTCGTTTGGTATGGCTTCATTCAG
CTCCGGTTCCCAACGATCAAGGCGAGTTACATGATCCCCCATGTTGTGCAAAAAAGCGGTTAGCTCCTTC
GGTCCTCCGATCGTTGTCAGAAGTAAGTTGGCCGCAGTGTTATCACTCATGGTTATGGCAGCACTGCATA
ATTCTCTTACTGTCATGCCATCCGTAAGATGCTTTTCTGTGACTGGTGAGTACTCAACCAAGTCATTCTG
AGAATAGTGTATGCGGCGACCGAGTTGCTCTTGCCCGGCGTCAATACGGGATAATACCGCGCCACATAGC
AGAACTTTAAAAGTGCTCATCATTGGAAAACGTTCTTCGGGGCGAAAACTCTCAAGGATCTTACCGCTGT
TGAGATCCAGTTCGATGTAACCCACTCGTGCACCCAACTGATCTTCAGCATCTTTTACTTTCACCAGCGT
TTCTGGGTGAGCAAAAACAGGAAGGCAAAATGCCGCAAAAAAGGGAATAAGGGCGACACGGAAATGTTGA
ATACTCATACTCTTCCTTTTTCAATATTATTGAAGCATTTATCAGGGTTATTGTCTCATGAGCGGATACA
TATTTGAATGTATTTAGAAAAATAAACAAATAGGGGTTCCGCGCACATTTCCCCGAAAAGTGCCACCTG
Features (pLannotate 1.2.2; 16 found; start..end, strand, type, name):
      5..384     +  enhancer       CMV enhancer: human cytomegalovirus immediate early enhancer
    662..1678    +  intron         chimeric intron: chimera between introns from chicken β-actin and rabbit β-globin
   1676..1732    +  CDS            HBB (fragment): HBB_LEPEU - Experimental evidence at protein level: Swiss-Prot protein existence level 1. Involved in oxygen transport from the lung to the various peripheral tissues. From Lepus europaeus (European hare).
   1739..4687    +  CDS            Pcdha4: PCDA4_MOUSE - Also known as Cnr1. Experimental evidence at protein level: Swiss-Prot protein existence level 1. Calcium-dependent cell-adhesion protein involved in cells self-recognition and non-self discrimination (Probable). Thereby, it is involved in the establishment and maintenance of specific neuronal connections in the brain (PubMed:27161523). From Mus musculus (Mouse).
   4786..4841    +  polyA_signal   β-globin poly(A) signal: rabbit β-globin polyadenylation signal (Gil and Proudfoot, 1987)
   5226..5242    -  protein_bind   lac operator: The lac repressor binds to the lac operator to inhibit transcription in E. coli. This inhibition can be relieved by adding lactose or isopropyl-β-D-thiogalactopyranoside (IPTG). lac repressor encoded by lacI
   5250..5280    -  promoter       lac promoter: promoter for the E. coli lac operon
   5295..5316    -  protein_bind   CAP binding site: CAP binding activates transcription in the presence of cAMP. E. coli catabolite activator protein
   5329..5368    -  CDS            lacI (fragment): lac repressor; lacI; The lac repressor binds to the lac operator to inhibit transcription in E. coli. This inhibition can be relieved by adding lactose or isopropyl-β-D-thiogalactopyranoside (IPTG).
   5375..5397    +  promoter       SV40 promoter (fragment): SV40 enhancer and early promoter
   5421..5556    +  rep_origin     SV40 ori: SV40 origin of replication
   5576..5710    +  polyA_signal   SV40 poly(A) signal: SV40 polyadenylation signal
   5712..5766    -  CDS            lacI (fragment): lac repressor; lacI; The lac repressor binds to the lac operator to inhibit transcription in E. coli. This inhibition can be relieved by adding lactose or isopropyl-β-D-thiogalactopyranoside (IPTG).
   5949..6537    -  rep_origin     ori: high-copy-number ColE1/pMB1/pBR322/pUC origin of replication
   6708..7568    -  CDS            AmpR: β-lactamase; bla; confers resistance to ampicillin, carbenicillin, and related antibiotics
   7569..7673    -  promoter       AmpR promoter: bla
