[The description below was written by a language model from this plasmid's Addgene catalogue record and pLannotate feature annotations shown in this document.]
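Description:
pCX:α4ΔICD-EC4-GA is a mammalian expression plasmid built on the pCX backbone, in which the insert is driven by a CAG-type arrangement: a human cytomegalovirus immediate-early enhancer upstream of the chicken β-actin promoter named in the record, followed by a chimeric chicken β-actin/rabbit β-globin intron, with a rabbit β-globin polyadenylation signal terminating the transcript. The plasmid is propagated in E. coli through a high-copy ColE1/pUC-type origin and selected with ampicillin via the β-lactamase gene and its own promoter. The backbone also carries an SV40 origin of replication with an adjacent SV40 poly(A) signal, which can allow episomal amplification in cells expressing SV40 large T antigen, along with remnants of lac promoter/operator and lacI sequences that have no evident role in the design. No mammalian selection marker is annotated.

The payload is mouse protocadherin-α4 (Pcdha4, also known as Cnr1), a calcium-dependent cell-adhesion protein implicated in neuronal self-recognition, cloned between EcoRI and BglII sites. According to the record, this version lacks the intracellular domain and has ddGFP-A, one partner of a dimerization-dependent GFP pair, inserted into the protein; the name suggests the insertion lies in extracellular cadherin domain 4, although the feature table annotates the whole open reading frame only as Pcdha4 and does not mark the ddGFP-A segment separately. An HA tag is fused at the C terminus for detection. The associated work concerns visualising trans-interactions of a protocadherin-α between processes of single neurons, so this construct presumably serves as one half of a fluorogenic reporter, used with a complementary ddGFP partner construct.
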