Addgene plasmid #208512: pCX:α4ΔICD-EC4-GA
Purpose: ddGFP-A-inserted Pcdhα4 lacking an intracellular domain (ICD)
Depositing lab: Takeharu Nagai. Depositing organization: The University of Osaka. Publication: Visualization of trans-interactions of a protocadherin-alpha between processes originating from single neurons. Kanadome T, Hoshino N, Nagai T, Yagi T, Matsuda T. iScience. 2023 Jul 17;26(7):107238. doi: 10.1016/j.isci.2023.107238. eCollection 2023 Jul 21. PubMed 37534169.
Backbone
  Vector backbone: pCX
  Backbone size w/o insert (bp): 4778
  Vector type: Mammalian Expression
Growth in bacteria
  Bacterial resistance: Ampicillin, 100 μg/mL
  Growth temperature: 37°C
  Growth strain: DH5alpha
  Copy number: High Copy
Gene/Insert
  Gene/Insert name: Pcdha4
  Species: M. musculus (mouse)
  Insert size (bp): 2997
  Entrez Gene: Pcdha4 (a.k.a. Cnr1, Crnr1)
  Promoter: Chicken β-actin
  Tag / fusion protein: HA tag (C terminal on insert)
  Cloning method: Restriction Enzyme; 5′ cloning site EcoRI (not destroyed); 3′ cloning site BglII (not destroyed)
  Sequencing primers: 5′ CTTCTGGCGTGTGACCGG; 3′ CCATATGTCCTTCCGAGTG
Terms and licenses: Academic/Nonprofit Terms; Industry Terms: Not Available to Industry
How to cite: pCX:α4ΔICD-EC4-GA was a gift from Takeharu Nagai (Addgene plasmid # 208512 ; http://n2t.net/addgene:208512 ; RRID:Addgene_208512)
